Addgene plasmid #18496: T4 Lysozyme V103A WT*
Depositing lab: Brian Matthews. Depositing organization: University of Oregon.
Backbone
  Vector backbone: pHS1403
  Backbone size w/o insert (bp): 5000
  Vector type: Bacterial Expression
Growth in bacteria
  Bacterial resistance: Ampicillin, 100 μg/mL
  Growth temperature: 37°C
  Growth strain: DH5alpha
  Copy number: High Copy
Gene/Insert
  Gene/Insert name: T4 Lysozyme
  Species: Bacteriophage T4
  Insert size (bp): 600
  Mutation: V103A WT*
  GenBank ID: NP_049736
  Entrez Gene: e (a.k.a. T4p123)
  Cloning method: Restriction Enzyme; 5′ cloning site BamHI (not destroyed); 3′ cloning site HindIII (not destroyed)
  Sequencing primers: 5′ na; 3′ GGCGTATCACGAGGCCC
Terms and licenses: Academic/Nonprofit Terms; Industry Terms: Not Available to Industry
Depositor comments: The BamHI site is 27 bp from the ATG and the HindIII site is 115 bp from the stop.
How to cite: T4 Lysozyme V103A WT* was a gift from Brian Matthews (Addgene plasmid # 18496 ; http://n2t.net/addgene:18496 ; RRID:Addgene_18496)
