[The description below was written by a language model from this plasmid's Addgene catalogue record.]
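Description:
T4 Lysozyme V103A WT* is a bacterial expression plasmid built on the pHS1403 backbone (about 5 kb without insert) that carries the lysozyme gene of bacteriophage T4 (gene e). It is maintained in E. coli as a high-copy plasmid under ampicillin selection. The record does not name the origin of replication or the promoter that drives expression, and no feature table is available to fill in these details.

The insert is roughly 600 bp and was cloned as a BamHI–HindIII fragment, with both sites preserved. According to the depositor's notes, the BamHI site lies 27 bp from the start codon and the HindIII site 115 bp from the stop codon, so the fragment includes short flanking untranslated regions around the coding sequence. No tags or fusion partners are listed. The encoded protein carries a valine-to-alanine substitution at position 103 in the "WT*" background. The record does not define WT*, though in the T4 lysozyme literature the term conventionally refers to the cysteine-free pseudo-wild-type protein used as a reference for mutational studies.

T4 lysozyme is a classic model system for studying protein folding, stability and structure. A large-to-small substitution such as V103A is the sort of change typically used to examine how altered side-chain packing affects thermodynamic stability and crystal structure. The record does not state a specific purpose, but the construct is suited to recombinant production of this variant in E. coli for such biophysical and structural work.
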