>Addgene plasmid #18496 | T4 Lysozyme V103A WT* | addgene partial sequence | sequence record 24282 | 3primeUP
TACTGAAAAGCCCGCTCATTAGGCGGGCTCAGATCTGCTCATGTTTGACAGCTTATCATCGATAAGCTTC
GGCAATAAATTCTTGATATGTTTTCATATGTTTCCTTTAAATATTTTAATTAGTAATTGTCTATTCAAGT
AATTGTGAATATACTATCACAATTCCAAGAGAAAGTAAACAGCTTTATAGATTTTTATACGCGTCCCAAG
TGCCAGTTCTAAACGTTGTAATGACTCGTTTTGCGCGATTAGGTGTTTGATTATACCATCTACTTTTAGC
TAAGTTAACTGCTGCTTCATCCCAGCGTTTTTGTTGAAGCATACGTAAAGAGTTAGTAAATCCTGCCACA
CCGGTTTCTCCCATTTGGAAAGCCATATTAATCAATGCAGCGCGACGAACCGCATCAAGAGAATCATAAA
CCGGTTTTAATTTAGCATTTCTCAGAATTCCGCGAACAGCAGCATCAACATCCTGATTAAAGAGTTTTTC
AGCCTCATCTTTTGTAATTACACCATTAGTATTACGCCCAATAGCTTTATCTAATTCAGATTTAGCAGCA
TTAAGTGATGGACTTTTTGTAAGCAAATGACCGATGCCAATAGTGTAATAGCCTTCTGTGTCTTTATAGA
TTTTAAGTCTAAGACCTTCATCTATACGTAACATTTCAAATATATTCATAATACCTCCTAAGCATCGATG
GATCCTGTTTCCTGTGTGAAATTGTTATCCGCTCACAATTCCACACAGGAAACAGCTATGACCATGATTA
CGGATTCACTGGCCGTCGTTTACACGTCGTGACNGGAAAACCTGCGTN
